Addgene plasmid #157103: pD649-HAsp-LEP-COMP5AP-AviTag-9xHis
Purpose: Mammalian expression of secreted protein fused to COMP5AP-AviTag-9xHis.
Depositing lab: Chris Garcia. Depositing organization: Stanford University. Publication: A Human IgSF Cell-Surface Interactome Reveals a Complex Network of Protein-Protein Interactions. Wojtowicz WM, Vielmetter J, Fernandes RA, Siepe DH, Eastman CL, Chisholm GB, Cox S, Klock H, Anderson PW, Rue SM, Miller JJ, Glaser SM, Bragstad ML, Vance J, Lam AW, Lesley SA, Zinn K, Garcia KC. Cell. 2020 Aug 20;182(4):1027-1043.e17. doi: 10.1016/j.cell.2020.07.025. PubMed 32822567.
Backbone
  Vector backbone: pD649
  Backbone size w/o insert (bp): 7153
  Vector type: Mammalian Expression
Growth in bacteria
  Bacterial resistance: Ampicillin, 100 μg/mL
  Growth temperature: 37°C
  Growth strain: DH5alpha
  Copy number: High Copy
Gene/Insert
  Gene/Insert name: LEP
  Species: H. sapiens (human)
  Insert size (bp): 438
  Entrez Gene: LEP (a.k.a. LEPD, OB, OBS)
  Promoter: CMV/SP6
  Tag / fusion protein: COMP5AP-AviTag-9xHis (C terminal on backbone)
  Cloning method: Restriction Enzyme; 5′ cloning site GCGGCCGC (not destroyed); 3′ cloning site GGCGCGCC (not destroyed)
  Sequencing primers: 5′ ATTTAGGTGACACTATAG; 3′ CGTCGCACTCCATCACGGTG
Resource information
  A portion of this plasmid was derived from a plasmid made by: synthesis by ThermoFisher
Terms and licenses: Academic/Nonprofit Terms; Industry Terms: Not Available to Industry
Depositor comments: Some plasmids in this collection may have an IS4-like element ISVsa5 family transposase upstream of the CMV promoter.
How to cite: pD649-HAsp-LEP-COMP5AP-AviTag-9xHis was a gift from Chris Garcia (Addgene plasmid # 157103 ; http://n2t.net/addgene:157103 ; RRID:Addgene_157103)
