[The description below was written by a language model from this plasmid's Addgene catalogue record and pLannotate feature annotations shown in this document.]
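Description:
pD649-HAsp-LEP-COMP5AP-AviTag-9xHis is a mammalian expression plasmid of about 7.6 kb, built on the pD649 backbone, for producing human leptin (LEP) as a secreted, multimerised fusion protein. It is propagated in E. coli as a high-copy plasmid through a ColE1/pUC-type origin and selected with ampicillin via the bla gene. The annotation also finds short remnants of KanR, lacZα, an rrnB terminator and an f1 origin, which appear to be backbone leftovers rather than functional parts. The depositor notes that some plasmids in this collection may carry an IS4-like transposase insertion upstream of the CMV promoter; no such element is annotated here.

Expression is driven by the CMV immediate-early enhancer and promoter, followed by a CMV intron A fragment and an SP6 promoter, which could permit in vitro transcription and serves as a sequencing primer site. The open reading frame starts with a signal peptide. The name implies a haemagglutinin-derived leader, although the annotation tool matched this region to an IgH signal sequence fragment. The 438 bp LEP insert follows, placed between retained NotI and AscI sites. Downstream, in frame, are the coiled-coil pentamerisation domain of rat cartilage oligomeric matrix protein (COMP), human placental alkaline phosphatase, an AviTag for enzymatic biotinylation and a polyhistidine tag (9xHis by name, annotated as 8xHis), ending at a bGH polyadenylation signal. A separate SV40/EM7-driven puromycin resistance cassette with an SV40 poly(A) signal is available for selecting stable mammalian cells.

The pentameric fusion raises binding avidity, and the alkaline phosphatase gives an enzymatic readout. This fits its use as a soluble "prey" reagent in screens for extracellular protein–protein interactions, as in the associated human cell-surface interactome study.
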