Features (pLannotate 1.2.2; 24 found; start..end, strand, type, name):
    119..143     -  CDS            KanR (fragment): aminoglycoside phosphotransferase; aph(3')-Ia; confers resistance to kanamycin
    254..842     +  rep_origin     ori: high-copy-number ColE1/pMB1/pBR322/pUC origin of replication
   1067..1084    +  terminator     rrnB T2 terminator (fragment): transcription terminator T2 from the E. coli rrnB gene
   1109..1128    -  CDS            lacZα (fragment): LacZα fragment of β-galactosidase; lacZ fragment
   1584..1600    +  protein_bind   lac operator: The lac repressor binds to the lac operator to inhibit transcription in E. coli. This inhibition can be relieved by adding lactose or isopropyl-β-D-thiogalactopyranoside (IPTG). lac repressor encoded by lacI
   1843..2146    +  enhancer       CMV enhancer: human cytomegalovirus immediate early enhancer
   2147..2350    +  promoter       CMV promoter: human cytomegalovirus (CMV) immediate early promoter
   2486..2529    +  intron         CMV intron (fragment): modified intron A from human cytomegalovirus
   2581..2599    +  promoter       SP6 promoter: promoter for bacteriophage SP6 RNA polymerase
   2603..2640    +  CDS            IgH signal sequence (fragment): signal sequence from the mouse immunoglobulin heavy chain variable region
   2734..3186    +  CDS            LEP (fragment): LEP_HUMAN - Also known as OB From Homo sapiens (Human).
   3283..3462    +  CDS            Comp (fragment): COMP_RAT - Experimental evidence at protein level: Swiss-Prot protein existence level 1. May play a role in the structural integrity of cartilage via its interaction with other extracellular matrix proteins such as the collagens and fibronectin. Can mediate the interaction of chondrocytes with the cartilage extracellular matrix through interaction with cell surface integrin receptors. Could play a role in the pathogenesis of osteoarthritis. Potent suppressor of apoptosis in both primary chondrocytes and transformed cells. Suppresses apoptosis by blocking the activation of caspase-3 and by indu
   3450..4902    +  CDS            SEAP (fragment): secreted alkaline phosphatase from human placenta The natural enzyme has a C-terminal transmembrane sequence that is replaced by a GPI anchor.
   4927..4968    +  CDS            AviTag™ (fragment): peptide tag that allows for enzymatic biotinylation
   4972..4995    +  CDS            8xHis: 8xHis affinity tag
   5141..5252    +  polyA_signal   bGH poly(A) signal: bovine growth hormone polyadenylation signal
   5253..5361    +  rep_origin     f1 ori (fragment): f1 bacteriophage origin of replication; arrow indicates direction of (+) strand synthesis
   5375..5704    +  promoter       SV40 promoter: SV40 enhancer and early promoter
   5752..5799    +  promoter       EM7 promoter: synthetic bacterial promoter&nbsp
   5818..6417    +  CDS            PuroR (fragment): puromycin N-acetyltransferase; pac from Streptomyces; confers resistance to puromycin
   6427..6552    +  CDS            ble (fragment): BLE_KLEPN - Experimental evidence at protein level: Swiss-Prot protein existence level 1. Binding protein with a strong affinity to the bleomycin family of antibiotics. Binds to CL990; an antimitotic-antibiotic compound. From Klebsiella pneumoniae.
   6547..6668    +  polyA_signal   SV40 poly(A) signal: SV40 polyadenylation signal
   6721..7581    -  CDS            AmpR: β-lactamase; bla; confers resistance to ampicillin, carbenicillin, and related antibiotics
   7584..89      -  promoter       AmpR promoter (fragment) (across the origin): bla
>Addgene plasmid #157103 | pD649-HAsp-LEP-COMP5AP-AviTag-9xHis | depositor full sequence | sequence record 303315 | Full Sequence
TTTCAATATTATTGAAGCATTTATCAGGGTTATTGTCTCATGAGCGGATACATATTTGAATGTATTTAGA
AAAATAAACAAATAGGGGTCAGTGTTACAACCAATTAACCAATTCTGAACATTATCGCGAGCCCATTTAT
ACCTGAATATGGCTCATAACACCCCTTGCTCATGACCAAAATCCCTTAACGTGAGTTACGCGCGCGTCGT
TCCACTGAGCGTCAGACCCCGTAGAAAAGATCAAAGGATCTTCTTGAGATCCTTTTTTTCTGCGCGTAAT
CTGCTGCTTGCAAACAAAAAAACCACCGCTACCAGCGGTGGTTTGTTTGCCGGATCAAGAGCTACCAACT
CTTTTTCCGAAGGTAACTGGCTTCAGCAGAGCGCAGATACCAAATACTGTTCTTCTAGTGTAGCCGTAGT
TAGCCCACCACTTCAAGAACTCTGTAGCACCGCCTACATACCTCGCTCTGCTAATCCTGTTACCAGTGGC
TGCTGCCAGTGGCGATAAGTCGTGTCTTACCGGGTTGGACTCAAGACGATAGTTACCGGATAAGGCGCAG
CGGTCGGGCTGAACGGGGGGTTCGTGCACACAGCCCAGCTTGGAGCGAACGACCTACACCGAACTGAGAT
ACCTACAGCGTGAGCTATGAGAAAGCGCCACGCTTCCCGAAGGGAGAAAGGCGGACAGGTATCCGGTAAG
CGGCAGGGTCGGAACAGGAGAGCGCACGAGGGAGCTTCCAGGGGGAAACGCCTGGTATCTTTATAGTCCT
GTCGGGTTTCGCCACCTCTGACTTGAGCGTCGATTTTTGTGATGCTCGTCAGGGGGGCGGAGCCTATGGA
AAAACGCCAGCAACGCGGCCTTTTTACGGTTCCTGGCCTTTTGCTGGCCTTTTGCTCACATGTTCTTTCC
TGCGTTATCCCCTGATTCTGTGGATAACCGTATTACCGCCTTTGAGTGAGCTGATACCGCTCGCCGCAGC
CGAACGACCGAGCGCAGCGAGTCAGTGAGCGAGGAAGCGGAAGGCGAGAGTAGGGAACTGCCAGGCATCA
AACTAAGCAGAAGGCCCCTGACGGATGGCCTTTTTGCGTTTCTACAAACTCTTTCTGTGTTGTAAAACGA
CGGCCAGTCTTAAGCTCGGGCCCCCTGGGCGGTTCTGATAACGAGTAATCGTTAATCCGCAAATAACGTA
AAAACCCGCTTCGGCGGGTTTTTTTATGGGGGGAGTTTAGGGAAAGAGCATTTGTCAGAATATTTAAGGG
CGCCTGTCACTTTGCTTGATATATGAGAATTATTTAACCTTATAAATGAGAAAAAAGCAACGCACTTTAA
ATAAGATACGTTGCTTTTTCGATTGATGAACACCTATAATTAAACTATTCATCTATTATTTATGATTTTT
TGTATATACAATATTTCTAGTTTGTTAAAGAGAATTAAGAAAATAAATCTCGAAAATAATAAAGGGAAAA
TCAGTTTTTGATATCAAAATTATACATGTCAACGATAATACAAAATATAATACAAACTATAAGATGTTAT
CAGTATTTATTATCATTTAGAATAAATTTTGTGTCGCCCTTAATTGTGAGCGGATAACAATTACGAGCTT
CATGCACAGTGGCGTTGACTCAATATTGGCCATTAGCCATATTATTCATTGGTTATATAGCATAAATCAA
TATTGGCTATTGGCCATTGCATACGTTGTATCTATATCATAATATGTACATTTATATTGGCTCATGTCCA
ATATGACCGCCATGTTGGCATTGATTATTGACTAGTTATTAATAGTAATCAATTACGGGGTCATTAGTTC
ATAGCCCATATATGGAGTTCCGCGTTACATAACTTACGGTAAATGGCCCGCCTGGCTGACCGCCCAACGA
CCCCCGCCCATTGACGTCAATAATGACGTATGTTCCCATAGTAACGCCAATAGGGACTTTCCATTGACGT
CAATGGGTGGAGTATTTACGGTAAACTGCCCACTTGGCAGTACATCAAGTGTATCATATGCCAAGTACGC
CCCCTATTGACGTCAATGACGGTAAATGGCCCGCCTGGCATTATGCCCAGTACATGACCTTATGGGACTT
TCCTACTTGGCAGTACATCTACGTATTAGTCATCGCTATTACCATGGTGATGCGGTTTTGGCAGTACATC
AATGGGCGTGGATAGCGGTTTGACTCACGGGGATTTCCAAGTCTCCACCCCATTGACGTCAATGGGAGTT
TGTTTTGGCACCAAAATCAACGGGACTTTCCAAAATGTCGTAACAACTCCGCCCCATTGACGCAAATGGG
CGGTAGGCGTGTACGGTGGGAGGTCTATATAAGCAGAGCTCGTTTAGTGAACCGTCAGATCGCCTGGAGA
CGCCATCCACGCTGTTTTGACCTCCATAGAAGACACCGGGACCGATCCAGCCTCCGCGGCCGGGAACGGT
GCATTGGAACGCGGATTCCCCGTGCCAAGAGTGACGTAAGTACCGCCTATAGAGTCTATAGGCCCACCCC
CTTGGCTTCGTTAGAACGCGGCTACAATTAATACATAACCTTATGTATCATACACATACGATTTAGGTGA
CACTATAGAATAACATCCACTTTGCCTTTCTCTCCACAGGTGTCCACTCCCAGGTCCAACTGCACCTCGG
TTCTATCGAAAACGCGCCTGCTAGCGCCACCATGAAGACCATCATTGCCCTGAGCTACATCTTCTGCCTG
GTGTTCGCTGCGGCCGCCGTGCCTATTCAGAAAGTGCAGGACGACACCAAGACACTGATCAAGACCATCG
TGACCCGGATCAACGACATCAGCCACACACAGAGCGTGTCCAGCAAGCAGAAAGTGACCGGCCTGGACTT
CATCCCCGGACTGCATCCTATCCTGACACTGTCCAAGATGGATCAGACCCTGGCCGTGTACCAGCAGATC
CTGACCAGCATGCCCAGCCGGAATGTGATCCAGATCAGCAACGACCTGGAAAACCTGCGGGACCTGCTGC
ACGTGCTGGCCTTTAGCAAGAGCTGTCATCTGCCTTGGGCCAGCGGCCTGGAAACACTTGATTCTCTTGG
CGGCGTGCTGGAAGCCAGCGGCTATTCTACAGAAGTGGTGGCCCTGAGCAGACTGCAGGGCTCTCTGCAA
GATATGCTGTGGCAGCTGGATCTGAGCCCCGGATGTGGCGCGCCGGAAGATCAAGTTGATCCAAGATTGA
TTGATGGCAAGGGCGGATCTCTGGAGGTGCTGTTCCAGGGACCAGGCGGAAGCGGCAATCCCGGCGGCGA
TCTGGCCCCCCAGATGCTGCGCGAGCTGCAGGAGACCAATGCCGCCCTGCAGGACGTGCGCGAGCTGCTG
CGCCACCGCGTGAAGGAGATCACCTTCCTGAAGAACACCGTGATGGAGTGCGACGCCTGCGGTATGCAGC
CCTCTAGAGGCTCCGGCTCCATCATCCCAGTTGAGGAGGAGAACCCGGACTTCTGGAACCGCGAGGCAGC
CGAGGCCCTGGGTGCCGCCAAGAAGCTGCAGCCTGCACAGACAGCCGCCAAGAACCTCATCATCTTCCTG
GGCGATGGGATGGGGGTGTCTACGGTGACAGCTGCCAGGATCCTAAAAGGGCAGAAGAAGGACAAACTGG
GGCCTGAGATACCCCTGGCCATGGACCGCTTCCCATATGTGGCTCTGTCCAAGACATACAATGTAGACAA
ACATGTGCCAGACAGTGGAGCCACAGCCACGGCCTACCTGTGCGGGGTCAAGGGCAACTTCCAGACCATT
GGCTTGAGTGCAGCCGCCCGCTTTAACCAGTGCAACACGACACGCGGCAACGAGGTCATCTCCGTGATGA
ATCGGGCCAAGAAAGCAGGGAAGTCAGTGGGAGTGGTAACCACCACACGAGTGCAGCACGCCTCGCCAGC
CGGCACCTACGCCCACACGGTGAACCGCAACTGGTACTCGGACGCCGACGTGCCTGCCTCGGCCCGCCAG
GAGGGGTGCCAGGACATCGCTACGCAGCTCATCTCCAACATGGACATTGACGTGATCCTAGGTGGAGGCC
GAAAGTACATGTTTCGCATGGGAACCCCAGACCCTGAGTACCCAGATGACTACAGCCAAGGTGGGACCAG
GCTGGACGGGAAGAATCTGGTGCAGGAATGGCTGGCGAAGCGCCAGGGTGCCCGGTATGTGTGGAACCGC
ACTGAGCTCATGCAGGCTTCCCTGGACCCGTCTGTGACCCATCTCATGGGTCTCTTTGAGCCTGGAGACA
TGAAATACGAGATCCACCGAGACTCCACACTGGACCCCTCCCTGATGGAGATGACAGAGGCTGCCCTGCG
CCTGCTGAGCAGGAACCCCCGCGGCTTCTTCCTCTTCGTGGAGGGTGGTCGCATCGACCATGGTCATCAT
GAAAGCAGGGCTTACCGGGCACTGACTGAGACGATCATGTTCGACGACGCCATTGAGAGGGCGGGCCAGC
TCACCAGCGAGGAGGACACGCTGAGCCTCGTCACTGCCGACCACTCCCACGTCTTCTCCTTCGGAGGCTA
CCCCCTGCGAGGGAGCTCCATCTTCGGGCTGGCCCCTGGCAAGGCCCGGGACAGGAAGGCCTACACGGTC
CTCCTATACGGAAACGGTCCAGGCTATGTGCTCAAGGACGGCGCCCGGCCGGATGTTACCGAGAGCGAGA
GCGGGAGCCCCGAGTATCGGCAGCAGTCAGCAGTGCCCCTGGACGAAGAGACCCACGCAGGCGAGGACGT
GGCGGTGTTCGCGCGCGGCCCGCAGGCGCACCTGGTTCACGGCGTGCAGGAGCAGACCTTCATAGCGCAC
GTCATGGCCTTCGCCGCCTGCCTGGAGCCCTACACCGCCTGCGACCTGGCGCCCCCCGCCGGCACCACCG
ACGCCGCGCACCCGGGTGGCGGAGGACTGAACGACATCTTCGAGGCTCAGAAAATCGAATGGCACGAACA
TCACCATCACCATCACCATCACCATTAAGGCCGGCCTGTAGTCACTGGCACAACGCGTTACCCGGTAAGC
CAATCGGGTATACACGGTCGTCATACTGCAGACAGGGTTCTTCTACTTTGCAAGATAGTCTTGAGTAGTA
AAATAAATAGATAGAGAAAATCAGCCTCGACTGTGCCTTCTAGTTGCCAGCCATCTGTTGTTTGCCCCTC
CCCCGTGCCTTCCTTGACCCTGGAAGGTGCCACTCCCACTGTCCTTTCCTAATAAAATGAGGAAATTGCA
TCACAACACTCAACCCTATCTCGGTCTATTCTTTTGATTTATAAGGGATTTTGCCGATTTCGGCCTATTG
GTTAAAAAATGAGCTGATTTAACAAAAATTTAACGCGAATTAATTCTGTGGAATGTGTGTCAGTTAGGGT
GTGGAAAGTCCCCAGGCTCCCCAGCAGGCAGAAGTATGCAAAGCATGCATCTCAATTAGTCAGCAACCAG
GTGTGGAAAGTCCCCAGGCTCCCCAGCAGGCAGAAGTATGCAAAGCATGCATCTCAATTAGTCAGCAACC
ATAGTCCCGCCCCTAACTCCGCCCATCCCGCCCCTAACTCCGCCCAGTTCCGCCCATTCTCCGCCCCATG
GCTGACTAATTTTTTTTATTTATGCAGAGGCCGAGGCCGCCTCTGCCTCTGAGCTATTCCAGAAGTAGTG
AGGAGGCTTTTTTGGAGGCCTAGGCTTTTGCAAAAAGCTCCCGGGAGCTTGTATATCCATTTTCGGATCT
GATCAGCACGTGTTGACAATTAATCATCGGCATAGTATATCGGCATAGTATAATACGACAAGGTGAGGAA
CTAAACCATGACCGAGTACAAGCCCACGGTGCGCCTCGCCACCCGCGACGACGTCCCCAGGGCCGTACGC
ACCCTCGCCGCCGCGTTCGCCGACTACCCCGCCACGCGCCACACCGTCGATCCGGACCGCCACATCGAGC
GGGTCACCGAGCTGCAAGAACTCTTCCTCACGCGCGTCGGGCTCGACATCGGCAAGGTGTGGGTCGCGGA
CGACGGCGCCGCGGTGGCGGTCTGGACCACGCCGGAGAGCGTCGAAGCGGGGGCGGTGTTCGCCGAGATC
GGCCCGCGCATGGCCGAGTTGAGCGGTTCCCGGCTGGCCGCGCAGCAACAGATGGAAGGCCTCCTGGCGC
CGCACCGGCCCAAGGAGCCCGCGTGGTTCCTGGCCACCGTCGGCGTCTCGCCCGACCACCAGGGCAAGGG
TCTGGGCAGCGCCGTCGTGCTCCCCGGAGTGGAGGCGGCCGAGCGCGCCGGGGTGCCCGCCTTCCTGGAG
ACATCCGCGCCCCGCAACCTCCCCTTCTACGAGCGGCTCGGCTTCACCGTCACCGCCGACGTCGAGGTGC
CCGAAGGACCGCGCACCTGGTGCATGACCCGCAAGCCCGGTGCCTGACACGTGCTACGAGATTTCGATTC
CACCGCCGCCTTCTATGAAAGGTTGGGCTTCGGAATCGTTTTCCGGGACGCCGGCTGGATGATCCTCCAG
CGCGGGGATCTCATGCTGGAGTTCTTCGCCCACCCCAACTTGTTTATTGCAGCTTATAATGGTTACAAAT
AAAGCAATAGCATCACAAATTTCACAAATAAAGCATTTTTTTCACTGCATTCTAGTTGTGGTTTGTCCAA
ACTCATCAATGTATCTTATCATGTCTGTATACCGTCGACCTCTAGCTAGAGCTTGGCGTAATCATGGTCA
TTACCAATGCTTAATCAGTGAGGCACCTATCTCAGCGATCTGTCTATTTCGTTCATCCATAGTTGCCTGA
CTCCCCGTCGTGTAGATAACTACGATACGGGAGGGCTTACCATCTGGCCCCAGCGCTGCGATGATACCGC
GAGAACCACGCTCACCGGCTCCGGATTTATCAGCAATAAACCAGCCAGCCGGAAGGGCCGAGCGCAGAAG
TGGTCCTGCAACTTTATCCGCCTCCATCCAGTCTATTAATTGTTGCCGGGAAGCTAGAGTAAGTAGTTCG
CCAGTTAATAGTTTGCGCAACGTTGTTGCCATCGCTACAGGCATCGTGGTGTCACGCTCGTCGTTTGGTA
TGGCTTCATTCAGCTCCGGTTCCCAACGATCAAGGCGAGTTACATGATCCCCCATGTTGTGCAAAAAAGC
GGTTAGCTCCTTCGGTCCTCCGATCGTTGTCAGAAGTAAGTTGGCCGCAGTGTTATCACTCATGGTTATG
GCAGCACTGCATAATTCTCTTACTGTCATGCCATCCGTAAGATGCTTTTCTGTGACTGGTGAGTACTCAA
CCAAGTCATTCTGAGAATAGTGTATGCGGCGACCGAGTTGCTCTTGCCCGGCGTCAATACGGGATAATAC
CGCGCCACATAGCAGAACTTTAAAAGTGCTCATCATTGGAAAACGTTCTTCGGGGCGAAAACTCTCAAGG
ATCTTACCGCTGTTGAGATCCAGTTCGATGTAACCCACTCGTGCACCCAACTGATCTTCAGCATCTTTTA
CTTTCACCAGCGTTTCTGGGTGAGCAAAAACAGGAAGGCAAAATGCCGCAAAAAAGGGAATAAGGGCGAC
ACGGAAATGTTGAATACTCATATTCTTCCTT
