>Addgene plasmid #157103 | pD649-HAsp-LEP-COMP5AP-AviTag-9xHis | depositor partial sequence | sequence record 303316 | insert (secreted protein)
GTGCCTATTCAGAAAGTGCAGGACGACACCAAGACACTGATCAAGACCATCGTGACCCGGATCAACGACA
TCAGCCACACACAGAGCGTGTCCAGCAAGCAGAAAGTGACCGGCCTGGACTTCATCCCCGGACTGCATCC
TATCCTGACACTGTCCAAGATGGATCAGACCCTGGCCGTGTACCAGCAGATCCTGACCAGCATGCCCAGC
CGGAATGTGATCCAGATCAGCAACGACCTGGAAAACCTGCGGGACCTGCTGCACGTGCTGGCCTTTAGCA
AGAGCTGTCATCTGCCTTGGGCCAGCGGCCTGGAAACACTTGATTCTCTTGGCGGCGTGCTGGAAGCCAG
CGGCTATTCTACAGAAGTGGTGGCCCTGAGCAGACTGCAGGGCTCTCTGCAAGATATGCTGTGGCAGCTG
GATCTGAGCCCCGGATGT
